>Addgene plasmid #53895 | S100B_pCSdest | addgene partial sequence | sequence record 95360 | EBV-rev 5'-GTGGTTTGTCCAAACTCATC-3'
TACGACTCACTATAGTTCTAGAGGCTCGAGAGGATCACCACTTTGTACAAGAAAGCTGGGTTCTACTCAT
GTTCAAAGAACTCGTGGCAGGCAGTAGTAACCATGGCAACAAAGGCCATGAATTCCTGGAAGTCACATTC
GCCGTCTCCATCATTGTCCAGTGTTTCCATGACTTTGTCCACAACCTCCTGCTCTTTGATTTCCTCTAAG
AAATGGGAAAGCTCATTGTTGATGAGCTCCTTGAGTTCGGATTTCTTCAGCTTGTGCTTGTCTCCCTCCC
TTCCAGAATATTGGTGGAAAACGTCGATGAGGGCCACCATGGCCTTCTCCAGCTCAGACATGGTGCCTGC
TTTTTTGTACAAACTTGTGATCCTTGAATTCGAATCGATGGGATCCTGCAAAAAGAACAAGTAGCTTGTA
TTCTATAGTGTCACCTAAATCAAGCTTGCTCCGACGTCCCCAGGCAGAATGGCGGTTCCCTAAACGAGCA
TTGCTTATATAGACCTCCCATTAGGCACGCCTACCGCCCATTTACGTCAATGGAACGCCCATTTGCGTCA
TTGCCCCTCCCCATTGACGTCAATGGGGATGTACTTGGCAGCCATCGCGGGCCATTTACCGCCATTGACG
TCAATGGGAGTACTGCCAATGTACCCTGGCGTACTTCCAATAGTAATGTACTTGCCAAGTTACTATTAAT
AGATATTGATGTACTGCCAAGTGGGCCATTTACCGTCATTGACGTCAATAGGGGGCGTGAGAACGGATAT
GAATGGGCAATGAGCCATCCCATTGACGTCAAT
