[The description below was written by a language model from this plasmid's Addgene catalogue record.]
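Description:
S100B_pCSdest is a mammalian expression plasmid carrying the human S100B coding sequence in the pCSDest backbone, a Gateway destination vector derived from the pCS2 family. The backbone is recorded as about 4.1 kb without insert, and the S100B insert is 279 bp, a size that fits the open reading frame alone of the reference transcript cited by the depositor. The insert was introduced by Gateway recombination, so it is expected to be flanked by the att site scars left by that reaction. The plasmid is maintained in E. coli at high copy number under ampicillin selection. The record does not name the origin of replication, and no feature table is provided to confirm individual elements.

Two promoters are listed upstream of the insert, CMV and SP6. The CMV promoter drives constitutive RNA polymerase II transcription after the DNA is delivered into vertebrate cells. The SP6 phage promoter allows in vitro run-off transcription of the insert to make synthetic mRNA. This dual arrangement is typical of vectors used for embryo microinjection as well as cell transfection. No epitope tag, fusion partner or reporter is recorded, so the protein appears to be expressed untagged.

S100B encodes a small EF-hand calcium-binding protein and lies on human chromosome 21. The associated publication surveyed the effects of expressing human chromosome 21 genes on early zebrafish development. This construct therefore appears to be one member of a clone set built to overexpress individual chromosome 21 genes in embryos and score the resulting developmental phenotypes, although the record does not describe the specific experimental use.
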