Addgene plasmid #53895: S100B_pCSdest
Depositing lab: Roger Reeves. Depositing organization: Johns Hopkins University and School of Medicine. Publication: Survey of Human Chromosome 21 Gene Expression Effects on Early Development in Danio rerio. Edie S, Zaghloul NA, Leitch CC, Klinedinst DK, Lebron J, Thole JF, McCallion AS, Katsanis N, Reeves RH. G3 (Bethesda). 2018 Jul 2;8(7):2215-2223. doi: 10.1534/g3.118.200144. PubMed 29760202.
Backbone
  Vector backbone: pCSDest
  Backbone manufacturer: Lawson Lab (Addgene Plasmid 22423)
  Backbone size w/o insert (bp): 4095
  Vector type: Mammalian Expression
Growth in bacteria
  Bacterial resistance: Ampicillin, 100 μg/mL
  Growth temperature: 37°C
  Growth strain: Top10
  Copy number: High Copy
Gene/Insert
  Gene/Insert name: S100B
  Species: H. sapiens (human)
  Insert size (bp): 279
  Entrez Gene: S100B (a.k.a. NEF, S100, S100-B, S100beta)
  Promoter: SP6 and CMV
  Cloning method: Gateway Cloning
  Sequencing primers: 5′ CMV-F; 3′ EBV-Rev
Terms and licenses: Academic/Nonprofit Terms; Industry Terms
Depositor comments: NM_006272
How to cite: S100B_pCSdest was a gift from Roger Reeves (Addgene plasmid # 53895 ; http://n2t.net/addgene:53895 ; RRID:Addgene_53895)
